>Addgene plasmid #127551 | pES134 | addgene full sequence | sequence record 251734 | Addgene NGS Result
TAGCTACTAGAGAAAGAGGAGAAATACTAAATGAGGGAAGCGGTGATCGCCGAAGTATCGACTCAACTAT
CAGAGGTAGTTGGCGTCATCGAGCGCCATCTCGAACCGACGTTGCTGGCCGTACATTTGTACGGCTCCGC
AGTGGATGGCGGCCTGAAGCCACACAGTGATATTGATTTGCTGGTTACGGTGACCGTAAGGCTTGATGAA
ACAACGCGGCGAGCTTTGATCAACGACCTTTTGGAAACTTCGGCTTCCCCTGGAGAGAGCGAGATTCTCC
GCGCTGTAGAAGTCACCATTGTTGTGCACGACGACATCATTCCGTGGCGTTATCCAGCTAAGCGCGAACT
GCAATTTGGAGAATGGCAGCGCAATGACATTCTTGCAGGTATCTTCGAGCCAGCCACGATCGACATTGAT
CTGGCTATCTTGCTGACAAAAGCAAGAGAACATAGCGTTGCCTTGGTAGGTCCAGCGGCGGAGGAACTCT
TTGATCCGGTTCCTGAACAGGATCTATTTGAGGCGCTAAATGAAACCTTAACGCTATGGAACTCGCCGCC
CGACTGGGCTGGCGATGAGCGAAATGTAGTGCTTACGTTGTCCCGCATTTGGTACAGCGCAGTAACCGGC
AAAATCGCGCCGAAGGATGTCGCTGCCGACTGGGCAATGGAGCGCCTGCCGGCCCAGTATCAGCCCGTCA
TACTTGAAGCTAGACAGGCTTATCTTGGACAAGAAGAAGATCGCTTGGCCTCGCGCGCAGATCAGTTGGA
AGAATTTGTCCACTACGTGAAAGGCGAGATCACCAAGGTAGTCGGCAAATAAGAAGTTCCTATTCTTCAA
ATAGTATAGGAACTTCGAAGCAGCTCCAGCCTACACAATCGCTCAAGACGTGTAATGCTGCAATCTGCAT
GCAAGCTTGGCACTGGCCACGCAAAAAGGCCATCCGTCAGGATGGCCTTCTGCTTAATTTGATGCCTGGC
AGTTTATGGCGGGCGTCCTGCCCGCCACCCTCCGGGCCGTTGCTTCGCAACGTTCAAATCCGCTCCCGGC
GGATTTGTCCTACTCAGGAGAGCGTTCACCGACAAACAACAGATAAAACGAAAGGCCCAGTCTTTCGACT
GAGCCTTTCGTTTTATTTGATGCCTGGCAGTTCCCTACTCTCGCATGGGGAGACCCCACACTACCATCGG
GGGCCATCGATGCAGGTGGCACTTTTCGGGGAAATGTGCGCGGAACCCCTATTTGTTTATTTTTCTAAAT
ACATTCAAATATGTATCCGCTCATGAGACAATAACCCTGATAAATGCTTCAATAATATTGAAAAAGGAAG
AGTATGAGTATTCAACATTTCCGTGTCGCCCTTATTCCCTTTTTTGCGGCATTTTGCCTTCCTGTTTTTG
CTCACCCAGAAACGCTGGTGAAAGTAAAAGATGCTGAAGATCAGTTGGGTGCACGAGTGGGTTACATCGA
ACTGGATCTCAACAGCGGTAAGATCCTTGAGAGTTTTCGCCCCGAAGAACGTTTTCCAATGATGAGCACT
TTTAAAGTTCTGCTATGTGGCGCGGTATTATCCCGTATTGACGCCGGGCAAGAGCAACTCGGTCGCCGCA
TACACTATTCTCAGAATGACTTGGTTGAGTACTCACCAGTCACAGAAAAGCATCTTACGGATGGCATGAC
AGTAAGAGAATTATGCAGTGCTGCCATAACCATGAGTGATAACACTGCGGCCAACTTACTTCTGACAACG
ATCGGAGGACCGAAGGAGCTAACCGCTTTTTTGCACAACATGGGGGATCATGTAACTCGCCTTGATCGTT
GGGAACCGGAGCTGAATGAAGCCATACCAAACGACGAGCGTGACACCACGATGCCTGTAGCAATGGCAAC
AACGTTGCGCAAACTATTAACTGGCGAACTACTTACTCTAGCTTCCCGGCAACAATTAATAGACTGGATG
GAGGCGGATAAAGTTGCAGGACCACTTCTGCGCTCGGCCCTTCCGGCTGGCTGGTTTATTGCTGATAAAT
CTGGAGCCGGTGAGCGTGGGTCTCGCGGTATCATTGCAGCACTGGGGCCAGATGGTAAGCCCTCCCGTAT
CGTAGTTATCTACACGACGGGGAGTCAGGCAACTATGGATGAACGAAATAGACAGATCGCTGAGATAGGT
GCCTCACTGATTAAGCATTGGTAACTGTCAGACCAAGTTTACTCATATATACTTTAGATTGATTTAAAAC
TTCATTTTTAATTTTTGCGGCCGCAAGATCCGGCCACGATGCGTCCGGCGTAGAGGATCTGAAGATCAGC
AGTTCAACCTGTTGATAGTACGTACTAAGCTCTCATGTTTCACGTACTAAGCTCTCATGTTTAACGTACT
AAGCTCTCATGTTTAACGAACTAAACCCTCATGGCTAACGTACTAAGCTCTCATGGCTAACGTACTAAGC
TCTCATGTTTCACGTACTAAGCTCTCATGTTTGAACAATAAAATTAATATAAATCAGCAACTTAAATAGC
CTCTAAGGTTTTAAGTTTTATAAGAAAAAAAAGAATATATAAGGCTTTTAAAGCTTTTAAGGTTTAACGG
TTGTGGACAACAAGCCAGGGATGTAACGCACTGAGAAGCCCTTAGAGCCTCTCAAAGCAATTTTGAGTGA
CACAGGAACACTTAACGGCTGACATGGGAATTAGCCATGGCAAAGCCTCGCAATCCAGTGCAAAGCTAGC
TTCTTCGTCTGTTTCTACTGGTATTGGCACAAACCTGATTCCAATTTGAGCAAGGCTATGTGCCATCTCG
ATACTCGTTCTTAACTCAACAGAAGATGCTTTGTGCATACAGCCCCTCGTTTATTATTTATCTCCTCAGC
CAGCCGCTGTGCTTTCAGTGGATTTCGGATAACAGAAAGGCCGGGAAATACCCAGCCTCGCTTTGTAACG
GAGTAGAGACGAAAGTGATTGCGCCTACCCGGATATTATCGTGAGGATGCGTCATCGCCATTAATTCACT
GATCAGTGATAAGCTGTCAAACATGAGAATTAATTCCGGGGATCCGTCGACCTGCAGTTCGAAGTTCCTA
TTCTTCAAATAGTATAGGAACTTCTTGACAGCTAGCTCAGTCCTAGGGACTATGC
Features (pLannotate 1.2.2; 8 found; start..end, strand, type, name):
     31..822     +  CDS            SmR: aminoglycoside adenylyltransferase (Murphy, 1985); aadA; confers resistance to spectinomycin and streptomycin
    934..961     -  terminator     rrnB T2 terminator: transcription terminator T2 from the E. coli rrnB gene
   1053..1139    -  terminator     rrnB T1 terminator: Escherichia coli rrnB; transcription terminator T1 from the E. coli rrnB gene
   1229..1333    +  promoter       AmpR promoter: bla
   1334..2194    +  CDS            AmpR: β-lactamase; bla; confers resistance to ampicillin, carbenicillin, and related antibiotics
   2296..2684    +  rep_origin     R6K γ ori: γ replication origin from E. coli plasmid R6K; requires the R6K initiator protein pi for replication
   2745..2991    -  terminator     λ tL3 terminator: transcription terminator tL3 from phage λ
   3105..3127    +  promoter       J23119(SpeI) promoter (fragment): bacterial promoter (Registry of Standard Biological Parts BBa J23119) modified to end with an SpeI site
