[The description below was written by a language model from this plasmid's Addgene catalogue record and pLannotate feature annotations shown in this document.]
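Description:
pES134 is a derivative of pKD13, the Keio-collection template plasmid used for Lambda Red recombineering in E. coli and related bacteria. Like its parent, it is not meant to express a protein of interest. Instead it serves as a PCR template from which a selectable, excisable resistance cassette is amplified with primers carrying homology arms to a chromosomal target. The backbone carries the R6K γ origin, which replicates only when the pi initiator protein is supplied in trans, so the plasmid is maintained in a pir+ host (Pir1 is listed) at low copy. It cannot persist in ordinary recipient strains, which reduces background from carried-over template. Propagation is selected with ampicillin through the bla gene and its native promoter. The rrnB T1/T2 and λ tL3 terminators insulate the cassette region from the rest of the plasmid.

The payload is a synthetic cassette of about 1 kb described as F3-J23116-B0034m-aadA-F3. It contains the aadA aminoglycoside adenylyltransferase gene, which confers spectinomycin and streptomycin resistance, driven by a constitutive Anderson-series promoter and a modified B0034 ribosome binding site. The automated annotation labels the promoter as a fragment of the closely related J23119, and it does not annotate the F3 sites, which are known only from the catalogue entry. F3 is a variant FRT site that is recognised by Flp recombinase but does not recombine with wild-type FRT. The cassette is therefore orthogonal to the FRT-KanR-FRT cassette of pKD13, which allows a second marked mutation to be introduced, selected and later excised independently in the same strain. The sequenced record (3,135 nt) is slightly longer than the stated total size of 3,099 bp.
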