Addgene plasmid #127551: pES134
Purpose: Variant of pKD13. Lambda Red recombineering PCR template plasmid carrying an F3-aadA-F3 cassette orthogonal to FRT-KanR-FRT in pKD13
Depositing lab: Emmanuele Severi & Gavin Thomas. Depositing organization: University of York. Publication: Characterisation of anhydro-sialic acid transporters from mucosa-associated bacteria. Wu Y, Bell A, Thomas GH, Bolam DN, Sargent F, Juge N, Palmer T, Severi E. Microbiology (Reading). 2024 Mar;170(3). doi: 10.1099/mic.0.001448. PubMed 38488830.
Backbone
  Vector backbone: pKD13
  Backbone manufacturer: KEIO collection material
  Backbone size w/o insert (bp): 2000
  Total vector size (bp): 3099
  Vector type: Bacterial Expression, Synthetic Biology
Growth in bacteria
  Bacterial resistance: Ampicillin, 100 μg/mL
  Growth temperature: 37°C
  Growth strain: Pir1
  Growth instructions: The insert is stable and the plasmid can be selected on sole ampicillin
  Copy number: Low Copy
Gene/Insert
  Gene/Insert name: F3-flanked spectinomycin resistance cassette (alt name: F3-J23116-B0034m-aadA-F3)
  Species: Synthetic
  Insert size (bp): 1000
  Cloning method: Ligation Independent Cloning
  Sequencing primers: 5′ cctcgctttgtaacggagtagag; 3′ gacggatggcctttttgcgtggc
Terms and licenses: Academic/Nonprofit Terms; Industry Terms: Not Available to Industry
Depositor comments: Please visit https://doi.org/10.1101/2024.01.17.576040 for bioRxiv preprint.
How to cite: pES134 was a gift from Emmanuele Severi & Gavin Thomas (Addgene plasmid # 127551 ; http://n2t.net/addgene:127551 ; RRID:Addgene_127551)
